>Addgene plasmid #191769 | pICSL1P1_AtU626Ter26 | addgene full sequence | sequence record 377118 | Addgene NGS Result
GTGAAGACAATGCCGAATTCGGATCCGGAGCATCTTCATTCTTAAGATATGAAGATAATCTTCAAAAGGC
CCCTGGGAATCTGAAAGAAGAGAAGCAGGCCCATTTATATGGGAAAGAACAATAGTATTTCTTATATAGG
CCCATTTAAGTTGAAAACAATCTTCAAAAGTCCCACATCGCTTAGATAAGAAAACGAAGCTGAGTTTATA
TACAGCTAGAGTCGAAGTAGTGATTGTGAGACCGATATCAATACGCAAACCGCCTCTCCCCGCGCGTTGG
CCGATTCATTAATGCAGCTGGCACGACAGGTTTCCCGACTGGAAAGCGGGCAGTGAGCGCAACGCAATTA
ATGTGAGTTAGCTCACTCATTAGGCACCCCAGGCTTTACACTTTATGCTTCCGGCTCGTATGTTGTGTGG
AATTGTGAGCGGATAACAATTTCACACATACTAGAGAAAGAGGAGAAATACTAGATGGCTTCCTCCGAGG
ACGTTATCAAAGAGTTCATGCGTTTCAAAGTTCGTATGGAAGGTTCCGTTAACGGTCACGAGTTCGAAAT
CGAAGGTGAAGGTGAAGGTCGTCCGTACGAAGGTACCCAGACCGCTAAACTGAAAGTTACCAAAGGTGGT
CCGCTGCCGTTCGCTTGGGACATCCTGTCCCCGCAGTTCCAGTACGGTTCCAAAGCTTACGTTAAACACC
CGGCTGACATCCCGGACTACCTGAAACTGTCCTTCCCGGAAGGTTTCAAATGGGAACGTGTTATGAACTT
CGAGGACGGTGGTGTTGTTACCGTTACCCAGGACTCCTCCCTGCAAGACGGTGAGTTCATCTACAAAGTT
AAACTGCGTGGTACCAACTTCCCGTCCGACGGTCCGGTTATGCAGAAAAAAACCATGGGTTGGGAAGCTT
CCACCGAACGTATGTACCCGGAGGACGGTGCTCTGAAAGGTGAAATCAAAATGCGTCTGAAACTGAAAGA
CGGTGGTCACTACGACGCTGAAGTTAAAACCACCTACATGGCTAAAAAACCGGTTCAGCTGCCGGGTGCT
TACAAAACCGACATCAAACTGGACATCACCTCCCACAACGAGGACTACACCATCGTTGAACAGTACGAAC
GTGCTGAAGGTCGTCACTCCACCGGTGCTTAATAACGCTGATAGTGCTAGTGTAGATCGCTACTAGAGCC
AGGCATCAAATAAAACGAAAGGCTCAGTCGAAAGACTGGGCCTTTCGTTTTATCTGTTGTTTGTCGGTGA
ACGCTCTCTACTAGAGTCACACTGGCTCACCTTCGGGTGGGCCTTTCTGCGTTTATAGGTCTCAGTTTTA
GAGCTAGAAATAGCAAGTTAAAATAAGGCTAGTCCGTTATCAACTTGAAAAAGTGGCACCGAGTCGGTGC
TTTTTTTTGCAAAATTTTCCAGATCGATTTCTTCTTCCTCTGTTCTTCGGCGTTCAATTTCTGGGGCGCT
GCAATTGTCTTCTGCACGAAGTGGTTTAAACTATCAGTGTTTGACAGGATATATTGGCGGGTAAACCTAA
GAGAAAAGAGCGTTTATTAGAATAATCGGATATTTAAAAGGGCGTGAAAAGGTTTATCCGTTCGTCCATT
TGTATGTGCATGCCAACCACAGGGTTCCCCAGATCAGGCGCTGGCTGCTGAACCCCCAGCCGGAACTGAC
CCCACAAGGCCCTAGCGTTTGCAATGCACCAGGTCATCATTGACCCAGGCGTGTTCCACCAGGCCGCTGC
CTCGCAACTCTTCGCAGGCTTCGCCGACCTGCTCGCGCCACTTCTTCACGCGGGTGGAATCCGATCCGCA
CATGAGGCGGAAGGTTTCCAGCTTGAGCGGGTACGGCTCCCGGTGCGAGCTGAAATAGTCGAACATCCGT
CGGGCCGTCGGCGACAGCTTGCGGTACTTCTCCCATATGAATTTCGTGTAGTGGTCGCCAGCAAACAGCA
CGACGATTTCCTCGTCGATCAGGACCTGGCAACGGGACGTTTTCTTGCCACGGTCCAGGACGCGGAAGCG
GTGCAGCAGCGACACCGATTCCAGGTGCCCAACGCGGTCGGACGTGAAGCCCATCGCCGTCGCCTGTAGG
CGCGACAGGCATTCCTCGGCCTTCGTGTAATACCGGCCATTGATCGACCAGCCCAGGTCCTGGCAAAGCT
CGTAGAACGTGAAGGTGATCGGCTCGCCGATAGGGGTGCGCTTCGCGTACTCCAACACCTGCTGCCACAC
CAGTTCGTCATCGTCGGCCCGCAGCTCGACGCCGGTGTAGGTGATCTTCACGTCCTTGTTGACGTGGAAA
ATGACCTTGTTTTGCAGCGCCTCGCGCGGGATTTTCTTGTTGCGCGTGGTGAACAGGGCAGAGCGGGCCG
TGTCGTTTGGCATCGCTCGCATCGTGTCCGGCCACGGCGCAATATCGAACAAGGAAAGCTGCATTTCCTT
GATCTGCTGCTTCGTGTGTTTCAGCAACGCGGCCTGCTTGGCCTCGCTGACCTGTTTTGCCAGGTCCTCG
CCGGCGGTTTTTCGCTTCTTGGTCGTCATAGTTCCTCGCGTGTCGATGGTCATCGACTTCGCCAAACCTG
CCGCCTCCTGTTCAAGACGACGCGAACGCTCCACGGCGGCCGATGGCGCGGGCAGGGCAGGGGGAGCCAG
TTGCACGCTGTCGCGCTCGATCTTGGCCGTAGCTTGCTGGACCATCGAGCCGACGGACTGGAAGGTTTCG
CGGGGCGCACGCATGACGGTGCGGCTTGCGATGGTTTCGGCATCCTCGGCGGAAAACCCCGCGTCGATCA
GTTCTTGCCTGTATGCCTTCCGGTCAAACGTCCGATTCATTCACCCTCCTTGCGGGATTGCCCCGACTCA
CGCCGGGGCAATGTGCCCTTATTCCTGATTTGACCCGCCTGGTGCCTTGGTGTCCAGATAATCCACCTTA
TCGGCAATGAAGTCGGTCCCGTAGACCGTCTGGCCGTCCTTCTCGTACTTGGTATTCCGAATCTTGCCCT
GCACGAATACCAGCGACCCCTTGCCCAAATACTTGCCGTGGGCCTCGGCCTGAGAGCCAAAACACTTGAT
GCGGAAGAAGTCGGTGCGCTCCTGCTTGTCGCCGGCATCGTTGCGCCACATCTAGGATCTGCCAGGAACC
GTAAAAAGGCCGCGTTGCTGGCGTTTTTCCATAGGCTCCGCCCCCCTGACGAGCATCACAAAAATCGACG
CTCAAGTCAGAGGTGGCGAAACCCGACAGGACTATAAAGATACCAGGCGTTTCCCCCTGGAAGCTCCCTC
GTGCGCTCTCCTGTTCCGACCCTGCCGCTTACCGGATACCTGTCCGCCTTTCTCCCTTCGGGAAGCGTGG
CGCTTTCTCATAGCTCACGCTGTAGGTATCTCAGTTCGGTGTAGGTCGTTCGCTCCAAGCTGGGCTGTGT
GCACGAACCCCCCGTTCAGCCCGACCGCTGCGCCTTATCCGGTAACTATCGTCTTGAGTCCAACCCGGTA
AGACACGACTTATCGCCACTGGCAGCAGCCACTGGTAACAGGATTAGCAGAGCGAGGTATGTAGGCGGTG
CTACAGAGTTCTTGAAGTGGTGGCCTAACTACGGCTACACTAGAAGAACAGTATTTGGTATCTGCGCTCT
GCTGAAGCCAGTTACCTTCGGAAAAAGAGTTGGTAGCTCTTGATCCGGCAAACAAACCACCGCTGGTAGC
GGTGGTTTTTTTGTTTGCAAGCAGCAGATTACGCGCAGAAAAAAAGGATCTCAAGAAGATCCTTTGATCT
TTTCTACGGGGTCTGACGCTCAGTGGAACGAAAACTCACGTTAAGGGATTTTGGTCATGAGATTATCAAA
AAGGATCTTCACCTAGATCCTTTTAAATTAAAAATGAAGTTTTAAATCAATCTAAAGTATATATGAGTAA
ACTTGGTCTGACAGTTACCAATGCTTAATCAGTGAGGCACCTATCTCAGCGATCTGTCTATTTCGTTCAT
CCATAGTTGCCTGACTCCCCGTCGTGTAGATAACTACGATACGGGAGGGCTTACCATCTGGCCCCAGTGC
TGCAATGATACCGCGAGAACCACGCTCACCGGCTCCAGATTTATCAGCAATAAACCAGCCAGCCGGAAGG
GCCGAGCGCAGAAGTGGTCCTGCAACTTTATCCGCCTCCATCCAGTCTATTAATTGTTGCCGGGAAGCTA
GAGTAAGTAGTTCGCCAGTTAATAGTTTGCGCAACGTTGTTGCCATTGCTACAGGCATCGTGGTGTCACG
CTCGTCGTTTGGTATGGCTTCATTCAGCTCCGGTTCCCAACGATCAAGGCGAGTTACATGATCCCCCATG
TTGTGCAAAAAAGCGGTTAGCTCCTTCGGTCCTCCGATCGTTGTCAGAAGTAAGTTGGCCGCAGTGTTAT
CACTCATGGTTATGGCAGCACTGCATAATTCTCTTACTGTCATGCCATCCGTAAGATGCTTTTCTGTGAC
TGGTGAGTACTCAACCAAGTCATTCTGAGAATAGTGTATGCGGCGACCGAGTTGCTCTTGCCCGGCGTCA
ATACGGGATAATACCGCGCCACATAGCAGAACTTTAAAAGTGCTCATCATTGGAAAACGTTCTTCGGGGC
GAAAACTCTCAAGGATCTTACCGCTGTTGAGATCCAGTTCGATGTAACCCACTCGTGCACCCAACTGATC
TTCAGCATCTTTTACTTTCACCAGCGTTTCTGGGTGAGCAAAAACAGGAAGGCAAAATGCCGCAAAAAAG
GGAATAAGGGCGACACGGAAATGTTGAATACTCATACTCTTCCTTTTTCAATATTATTGAAGCATTTATC
AAGGTTATTGTCTCATGAGCGGATACATATTTGAATGTATTTAGAAAAATAAACAAATAGGGGTTCCGCG
CACGAATTGGCCAGCGCTGCCATTTTTGGGGTGAGGCCGTTCGCGGCCGAGGGGCGCAGCCCCTGGGGGG
ATGGGAGGCCCGCGTTAGCGGGCCGGGAGGGTTCGAGAAGGGGGGGCACCCCCCTTCGGCGTGCGCGGTC
ACGCGCACAGGGCGCAGCCCTGGTTAAAAACAAGGTTTATAAATATTGGTTTAAAAGCAGGTTAAAAGAC
AGGTTAGCGGTGGCCGAAAAACGGGCGGAAACCCTTGCAAATGCTGGATTTTCTGCCTGTGGACAGCCCC
TCAAATGTCAATAGGTGCGCCCCTCATCTGTCAGCACTCTGCCCCTCAAGTGTCAAGGATCGCGCCCCTC
ATCTGTCAGTAGTCGCGCCCCTCAAGTGTCAATACCGCAGGGCACTTATCCCCAGGCTTGTCCACATCAT
CTGTGGGAAACTCGCGTAAAATCAGGCGTTTTCGCCGATTTGCGAGGCTGGCCAGCTCCACGTCGCCGGC
CGAAATCGAGCCTGCCCCTCATCTGTCAACGCCGCGCCGGGTGAGTCGGCCCCTCAAGTGTCAACGTCCG
CCCCTCATCTGTCAGTGAGGGCCAAGTTTTCCGCGAGGTATCCACAACGCCGGCGGCCGCGGTGTCTCGC
ACACGGCTTCGACGGCGTTTCTGGCGCGTTTGCAGGGCCATAGACGGCCGCCAGCCCAGCGGCGAGGGCA
ACCAGCCCGGTGAGCGTCGCAAAGGAGATCCTGATCTGACTGATGGGCTGCCTGTATCGAGTGGTGATTT
TGTGCCGAGCTGCCGGTCGGGGAGCTGTTGGCTGGCTGGTGGCAGGATATATTGTGGTGTAAACAAATTG
ACGCTTAGACAACTTAATAACACATTGCGGACGTTTTTAATGTACTGGGGTGGATGCAGTGGGCCCCACT
CT
Features (pLannotate 1.2.2; 17 found; start..end, strand, type, name):
    164..180     +  promoter       AtU6 promoter (fragment): consensus promoter from the three Arabidopsis U6 snRNA genes (Waibel and Filipowicz, 1990; Nekrasov et al., 2013)
    249..336     +  CDS            lacI (fragment): lac repressor; lacI; The lac repressor binds to the lac operator to inhibit transcription in E. coli. This inhibition can be relieved by adding lactose or isopropyl-β-D-thiogalactopyranoside (IPTG).
    349..370     +  protein_bind   CAP binding site: CAP binding activates transcription in the presence of cAMP. E. coli catabolite activator protein
    385..415     +  promoter       lac promoter: promoter for the E. coli lac operon
    423..439     +  protein_bind   lac operator: The lac repressor binds to the lac operator to inhibit transcription in E. coli. This inhibition can be relieved by adding lactose or isopropyl-β-D-thiogalactopyranoside (IPTG). lac repressor encoded by lacI
    475..1149    +  CDS            mRFP1: mRFP1 is a basic (constitutively fluorescent) red fluorescent protein published in 2002, derived from Discosoma sp.. It is reported to be a somewhat slowly-maturing monomer with low acid sensitivity.
   1197..1268    +  terminator     rrnB T1 terminator: transcription terminator T1 from the E. coli rrnB gene
   1284..1311    +  terminator     T7Te terminator: phage T7 early transcription terminator
   1325..1400    +  misc_RNA       gRNA scaffold: guide RNA scaffold for the Streptococcus pyogenes CRISPR/Cas9 system
   1512..1536    +  misc_feature   RB T-DNA repeat: right border repeat from nopaline C58 T-DNA
   1648..1668    -  CDS            TetR (fragment): tetracycline resistance regulatory protein; tetR
   1695..2840    -  CDS            trfA: TRFA_ECOLX - Experimental evidence at protein level: Swiss-Prot protein existence level 1. Also involved in plasmid copy number control, promoting intermolecular coupling of protein bound iterons at oriV, which inhibits replication initiation. From Escherichia coli.
   3176..3764    -  rep_origin     ori: high-copy-number ColE1/pMB1/pBR322/pUC origin of replication
   3935..4795    -  CDS            AmpR: β-lactamase; bla; confers resistance to ampicillin, carbenicillin, and related antibiotics
   4796..4900    -  promoter       AmpR promoter: bla
   4987..5618    -  rep_origin     oriV: incP origin of replication
   5710..5734    +  misc_feature   LB T-DNA repeat: left border repeat from nopaline C58 T-DNA
