[The description below was written by a language model from this plasmid's Addgene catalogue record and pLannotate feature annotations shown in this document.]
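Description:
pICSL1P1_AtU626Ter26 is a Golden Gate/MoClo-style Level 1, position 1 acceptor plasmid for building SpCas9 single-guide RNA expression units for use in dicot plants. The record names no parental backbone, but the annotated features show a binary-type vector. Nopaline C58 left and right T-DNA border repeats flank the cargo region. A high-copy ColE1/pUC origin supports propagation in E. coli, and the incP oriV together with trfA provides broad-host-range replication of the kind used in Agrobacterium. Bacterial selection is by ampicillin through the bla gene and its own promoter. The short tetR and lacI matches are fragments and appear to be backbone remnants.

The 1.4 kb insert is described as an Arabidopsis U6-26 promoter, a "clone here" position, the Streptococcus pyogenes Cas9 guide scaffold and a U6-26 terminator. The annotation picks up only a short consensus AtU6 promoter fragment upstream and does not mark the terminator, although unannotated sequence lies between the scaffold and the right border. Between the promoter and the scaffold sits a bacterial reporter cassette made up of a CAP site, lac promoter and operator, the mRFP1 coding sequence, and the rrnB T1 and T7Te terminators. This arrangement is consistent with a red-colony dropout marker. The user replaces it with their own spacer sequence, so correct clones lose red fluorescence and the guide is joined directly to the scaffold under Pol III U6 control. The enzymes and cloning sites involved are not stated in the record.

The finished guide unit would be combined with a Cas9 cassette and a plant selection module in higher-level assemblies. The associated work concerns targeted mutagenesis in Brassica crops.
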