Addgene plasmid #191769: pICSL1P1_AtU626Ter26
Purpose: Cas9 guide expression in dicots
Depositing lab: Wendy Harwood. Depositing organization: John Innes Centre. Publication: Efficient Targeted Mutagenesis in Brassica Crops Using CRISPR/Cas Systems. Lawrenson T, Youles M, Chhetry M, Clarke M, Harwood W, Hundleby P. Methods Mol Biol. 2023;2653:253-271. doi: 10.1007/978-1-0716-3131-7_16. PubMed 36995631.
Backbone
  Vector backbone: n/a
  Backbone size w/o insert (bp): 4372
  Vector type: Plant Expression, CRISPR
Growth in bacteria
  Bacterial resistance: Ampicillin, 100 μg/mL
  Growth temperature: 37°C
  Growth strain: DH5alpha
  Copy number: High Copy
Gene/Insert
  Gene/Insert name: SpCas9 guide scaffold with AtU626 promoter/terminator (alt name: AtU626-CLONE HERE-sgRNA)
  Species: Streptococcus pyogenes
  Insert size (bp): 1441
  Cloning method: Restriction Enzyme; 5′ cloning site unknown (unknown if destroyed)
Resource information
  A portion of this plasmid was derived from a plasmid made by: Made by Mark Youles
Terms and licenses: Academic/Nonprofit Terms; Industry Terms: Not Available to Industry
Depositor comments: User inserts own guide. Level 1 position 1
How to cite: pICSL1P1_AtU626Ter26 was a gift from Wendy Harwood (Addgene plasmid # 191769 ; http://n2t.net/addgene:191769 ; RRID:Addgene_191769)
